Addgene plasmid #67315: pDONR221-ARF6-no stop
Purpose: hArf6 without stop codon in Gateway Entry vector
Depositing lab: Richard Kahn. Depositing organization: Emory University. Publication: Tool box: Plasmids for the expression or knockdown of human ARF Family GTPases (ARF/ARL/SAR) and their co-expression in bacteria with N-myristoyltransferases. Kerr SC, Kahn RA. Cell Logist. 2015 Sep 21;5(3):e1090523. doi: 10.1080/21592799.2015.1090523. eCollection 2015 Jul-Sep. PubMed 27057421.
Backbone
  Vector backbone: pDONR221
  Backbone manufacturer: Life Technologies
  Vector type: Bacterial Expression ; Gateway Entry vector
Growth in bacteria
  Bacterial resistance: Kanamycin, 50 μg/mL
  Growth temperature: 37°C
  Growth strain: DH5alpha
  Copy number: High Copy
Gene/Insert
  Gene/Insert name: ARF6 (alt name: pRK5n-221)
  Species: H. sapiens (human)
  Entrez Gene: ARF6
  Promoter: None
  Cloning method: Gateway Cloning
  Sequencing primers: 5′ M13-Fwd; 3′ M13-Rev
Terms and licenses: Academic/Nonprofit Terms; Industry Terms: Not Available to Industry
How to cite: pDONR221-ARF6-no stop was a gift from Richard Kahn (Addgene plasmid # 67315 ; http://n2t.net/addgene:67315 ; RRID:Addgene_67315)
