[The description below was written by a language model from this plasmid's Addgene catalogue record.]
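Description:
pDONR221-ARF6-no stop is a Gateway entry clone built on the commercial pDONR221 donor backbone and carrying the open reading frame of human ARF6, a small GTPase of the ARF family, with its stop codon removed. It is maintained in standard E. coli cloning strains as a high-copy plasmid under kanamycin selection. Although the catalogue lists it under bacterial expression as well as Gateway entry vector, the record states that no promoter drives the insert, so the plasmid serves as a shuttle and storage form for the coding sequence, not as an expression construct in its own right.

The insert was introduced by Gateway cloning. In an entry clone of this type the coding sequence is normally flanked by attL recombination sites, which allow it to be transferred by an LR reaction into any compatible destination vector. No feature table is supplied, however, so the exact sites and junctions cannot be confirmed from the record. M13 forward and reverse priming sites on either side of the insert are used to verify it by sequencing. Omitting the stop codon lets translation continue from ARF6 into sequences supplied by the destination vector. This makes the clone suited to generating C-terminal fusions with epitope tags, fluorescent proteins or other partners. C-terminal tagging is generally preferred for ARF proteins because their N-termini are modified by myristoylation.

The plasmid belongs to a toolbox of constructs for expressing or knocking down human ARF, ARL and SAR family GTPases, and it offers a starting point for moving ARF6 into bacterial, mammalian or other expression systems.
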