>Addgene plasmid #67315 | pDONR221-ARF6-no stop | addgene partial sequence | sequence record 118838 | M13-Rev 5'-CAGGAAACAGCTATGACC-3'
AATAATGATTTTATTTTGACTGATAGTGACCTGTTCGTTGCAACAAATTGATAAGCAATGCTTTCTTATA
ATGCCAACTTTGTACAAGAAAGCTGGGTCAGATTTGTAGTTAGAGGTTAACCATGTGAGCCCCTCATAGA
GTCCGTCCCCTGAGGTGGCACAGGAGGGCTGCACATACCAGTTCCTGTCCCGAATCCGGGTCAGGCCCAG
TTTCTCCTGGATCTCGTGGGGTTTCATGGCATCGGGCAGGTCCTGCTTGTTGGCGAAGATGAGGATTATG
GCGTCCCTCATCTCCCGGTCATTGATAATGCGGTGCAGCTCCTGGCGAGCCTCATCGATGCGGTCGCGGT
CGGCGCAGTCCACTACGAAGATGAGACCTTGGGTCCCAGTGTAGTAATGCCGCCAGAGCGGCCGGATCTT
GTCCTGGCCGCCCACATCCCATACGTTGAACTTGACATTTTTGTAAGTCACCGTCTCCACGTTGAAACCC
ACAGTGGGAATGGTGGTCACCGACTGGCCCAGCTTCAACTTGTACAGGATTGTTGTCTTGCCGGCCGCGT
CCAGGCCCAACATGAGGATCCGCATTTCCTTGTTCCC
